>Addgene plasmid #147027 | pAc5.1A-DmXRN1-dsRNAres-V5His6_N | depositor full sequence | sequence record 289474 | Full Sequence
CTTCAAGGAATTAATTCTATATTCTAAAAACACAAATGATACTTCTAAAAAAAATCATGAATGGCATCAA
CTCTGAATCAAATCTTTGCAGATGCACCTACTTCTCATTTCCACTGTCACATCATTTTTCCAGATCTCGC
TGCCTGTTATGTGGCCCACAAACCAAGACACGTTTTATGGCCATTAAAGCTGGCTGATCGTCGCCAAACA
CCAAATACATATCAATATGTACATTCGAGAAAGAAGCGATCAAAGAAGCGTCTTCGGGCGAGTAGGAGAA
TGCGGAGGAGAAGGAGAACGAGCTGATCTAGTATCTCTCCACAATCCAATGCCAACTGACCAACTGGCCA
TATTCGGAGCAATTTGAAGCCAATTTCCATCGCCTGGCGATCGCTCCATTCTTGGCTATATGTTTTTCAC
CGTTCCCGGGGCCATTTTCAAAGACTCGTCGGTAAGATAAGATTGTGTCACTCGCTGTCTCTCTTCATTT
GTCGAAGAATGCTGAGGAATTTCGCGATGACGTCGGCGAGTATTTTGAAGAATGAGAATAATTTGTATTT
ATACGAAAATCAGTTAGTGGAATTTTCTACAAAAACATGTTATCTATAGATAATTTTGTTGCAAAATATG
TTGACTATGACAAAGATTGTATGTATATACCTTTAATGTATTCTCATTTTCTTATGTATTTATAATGGCA
ATGATGATACTGATGATATTTTAAGATGATGCCAGACCACAGGCTGATTTCTGCGTCTTTTGCCGAACGC
AGTGCATGTGCGGTTGTTGTTTTTTGGAATAGTTTCAATTTTCGGACTGTCCGCTTTGATTTCAGTTTCT
TGGCTTATTCAAAAAGCAAAGTAAAGCCAAAAAAGCGAGATGGCAATACCAAATGCGGCAAAACGGTAGT
GGAAGGAAAGGGGTGCGGGGCAGCGGAAGGAAGGGTGGGGCGGGGCGTGGCGGGGTCTGTGGCTGGGCGC
GACGTCACCGACGTTGGAGCCACTCCTTTGACCATGTGTGCGTGTGTGTATTATTCGTGTCTCGCCACTC
GCCGGTTGTTTTTTTCTTTTTATCTCGCTCTCTCTAGCGCCATCTCGTACGCATGCTCAACGCACCGCAT
GTTGCCGTGTCCTTTATGCGTCATTTTGGCTCGAAATAGGCAATTATTTAAACAAAGATTAGTCAACGAA
AACGCTAAAATAAATAAGTCTACAATATGGTTACTTATTGCCATGTGTGTGCAGCCAACGATAGCAACAA
AAGCAACAACACAGTGGCTTTCCCTCTTTCACTTTTTGTTTGCAAGCGCGTGCGAGCAAGACGGCACGAC
CGGCAAACGCAATTACGCTGACAAAGAGCAGACGAAGTTTTGGCCGAAAAACATCAAGGCGCCTGATACG
AATGCATTTGCAATAACAATTGCGATATTTAATATTGTTTATGAAGCTGTTTGACTTCAAAACACACAAA
AAAAAAAATAAAACAAATTATTTGAAAGAGAATTAGGAATCGGACAGCTTATCGTTACGGGCTAACAGCA
CACCGAGACGAAATAGCTTACCTGACGTCACAGCCTCTGGAAGAACTGCCGCCAAGCAGAGAGAGAGAGA
AAAAGAGGGAGAGCAGCTTAGACCGCATGTGCTTGTGTGTGAGGCGTCTCTCTCTTCGTCTCCTGTTTGC
GCAAACGCATAGACTGCACTGAGAAAATCGATTACCTATTTTTTATGAATGAATATTTGCACTATTACTA
TTCAAAACTATTAAGATAGCAATCACATTCAATAGCCAAATACTATACCACCTGAGCGATGCAACGAAAT
GATCAATTTGAGCAAAAATGCTGCATATTTAGGACGGCATCATTATAGAAATGCTTCTTGCTGTGTACTT
TTCTCTCGTCTGGCAGCTGTTTCGCCGTTATTGTTAAAACCGGCTTAAGTTAGGTGTGTTTTCTACGACT
AGTGATGCCCCTACTAGAAGATGTGTGTTGCACAAATGTCCCTGAATAACCAATTTGAAGTGCAGATAGC
AGTAAACGTAAGCTAATATGAATATTATTTAACTGTAATGTTTTAATATCGCTGGACATTACTAATAAAC
CCACTATAAACACATGTACATATGTATGTTTTGGCATACAATGAGTAGTTGGGGAAAAAATGTGTAAAAG
CACCGTGACCATCACAGCATAAAGATAACCAGCTGAAGTATCGAATATGAGTAACCCCCAAATTGAATCA
CATGCCGCAACTGATAGGACCCATGGAAGTACACTCTTCATGGCGATATACAAGACACACACAAGCACGA
ACACCCAGTTGCGGAGGAAATTCTCCGTAAATGAAAACCCAATCGGCGAACAATTCATACCCATATATGG
TAAAAGTTTTGAACGCGACTTGAGAGCGGAGAGCATTGCGGCTGATAAGGTTTTAGCGCTAAGCGGGCTT
TATAAAACGGGCTGCGGGACCAGTTTTCATATCACTACCGTTTGAGTTCTTGTGCTGTGTGGATACTCCT
CCCGACACAAAGCCGCTCCATCAGCCAGCAGTCGTCTAATCCAGAGACCCCGGATCGGGGTACCTACTAG
TCCAGTGTGGTGGAATTCTGCAGATATCCAGCACAGTGGCGGCCGCCCAACATGGGTGTACCGAAATTTT
TCCGATATATATCGGAACGCTACCCCTGTCTGTCGGAGCTGGCCCGTGAACATTGTATTCCGGAATTTGA
TAACCTGTATCTGGATATGAATGGAATCGTGCATAATTGTAGCCACCCCGATGATAATAATATTCATTTC
CATCTTGAAGAAGAACAAATCTTTCAAGAGATATTTAATTATGTTGATAAACTTTTTTATCTAATTAAAC
CCCAACGGCTGTTTTTTCTGAGCGTAGATGGCGTCGCCCCGCGCGCGAAAATGAATCAACAACGATCGCG
CCGTTTTCGCACCGCCCGGGAAGCCGAACAACAAGAAGCGAAAGCCGCGCAACGCGGGGAACTGCGCGAA
CATGAACGGTTTGATAGTAATTGTATCACCCCCGGGACGGAGTTTATGGTCCGCCTCCAAGAAGGCCTCC
GAGCGTTCCTGAAGACCAAAATCAGCACCGACCCACTCTGGCAACGCTGTACGGTCATTCTGAGCGGACA
AGAAGCCCCGGGAGAAGGAGAACATAAAATTATGGATTATATCCGCTATATGAAAACCCAACCCGATTAC
GACCCGAACACGCGGCATTGTCTCTATGGATTGGATGCGGACTTGATAATCCTCGGACTGTGTACGCATG
AACTCCATTTTGTCGTCCTCCGAGAAGAAGTGAAATTTGGCCGAAATGTGAAACGGACGTCAGTCGAAGA
AACCCGATTTTTTCTCCTCCATCTCGGCCTCCTGCGCGAGTACCTCGAGCTGGAGTTCGACGCCCTGAGA
ACAGACGAGCACAAATTGGACATTGCGCAGCTTATCGACGACTGGGTGCTGATGGGCTTTTTGGTCGGCA
ACGACTTCATTCCCCACCTGCCGTGCCTGCACATTTCATCAAATGCACTGCCGCTGCTCTACCGCACCTA
CATCGGCATTTACCCGACCCTCGGCGGCAACATCAACGAGAACGGCAAGCTCAACCTGCGCCGCTTGCAG
ATTTTCATATCGGCCCTCACCGAGGTGGAGCTGGATCACTTCAAGGAGCACGCCGACGACTTGAAGTACA
TGAACAACAAATCAGAGGCGTTCGACATGGACGTCGGCGAGATCACCGAGTCTCAAAACCTCGACTCCGA
TCTCGGAGCCCTCATCAACAAGAGCATGCTGCTCTACGATGACGACAGCGAGGAGGACTGCTCCGACGAG
AACGCGGTTCTTCTGAAGGAGTTCCAGAACTACAAGCGAAACTTCTACCGCAACAAGTTCAAGCGTGATC
CGAATGATGAACTGATCGAGGAACTGTGCCACCACTACGTCAATGCGCTGCAGTGGGTGCTCGACTACTA
CTACCGTGGCGTGCAGTCCTGGGACTGGTACTATCCCTTCCACTACACTCCATTCATCAGCGACCTCAAG
AACATCGAGCAGGTGGAGATCGCCTTCCACATGGGCACGCCCTTTCTGCCATTCCAGCAGCTTCTGGCGG
TACTGCCGGCGGCCAGTGCAAAGCTTCTCCCTGTCGCCTACCACGACCTCATGCTGCTGCCGACCAGCCC
GCTGGCCGAGTTCTATCCACTGGAGTTCGAGAGCGACCTCAATGGCAAGAAACACGATTGGGAGGCGGTT
GTGCTGATACCCTTCATCGATGAGGGTCGGCTGCTGGCCGCTATGCTGCCATGCGAGGCTCAGCTGTCGC
TGGAGGAGCGCGAACGCAACCGACACGGTCCCATGTATGTGTACAAATACAGTACGGTGGCGCAGGGTCC
CATGCCAGCGTATCCACCGCTGAGGGCTCTTCCCGTGCTCTACTGCACGGAGGTGGCCAAGTGGTCGCAC
GAAATCGCAGTCAATCTGCCGTACAGCGTGTGCATCGAGCTACCAAATGCGGCGAGAACCGTTTTCTTCC
CGGGATTTCCCACCATGCAGCATCTGCCCTTCGATTTCGAGCTGCGCAACGACCGCGTCAAGGTGTTCGA
ACAGGTCAGTCGCAACCAGAACATTGTGCTAAAACCACGCAAGCGCCAGCTGGAGGACACACTGACGGCG
GTGGCCTCCCAGTACCTCGGGAAGGTGATCCACGTCGGCTGGCCGCATCTCGTCAAGGCGATAGTGGTGC
GCGTGGCCACGCGAGATCAGCGCGTCGACAGCGAGGGAATCACGCTAAACGATTCGCGGCGTTTCGACTC
GGAATGCAAGGCACTGCAGGAACACTTTATCAATCGTATGGGAATACAGTTTGCCAACTATGATGTGCTC
GTCTATGTGCGCACCTTTGCCGGCAATTCGACGGAGTTCCGCGACAAGGGGGCATTGATGGTGCGCGACT
CGTGGAGCAGCTCCGTCACCGGCTATCCAGCCCAGGGCGTGGTGGCCGATCTGACTGTGTGGGAAAGAAT
GCGCAAGAATTTCCTCAACGTGGAGCACTACTTCCCCGTTGGCAGCACGATCTTCTTGATCACGGATCCG
TATTACGGCAGCGAGGGAACTGTGCAGGACCCACGGCTGGCCTACACCAACGGCCGGATTCAAGTCAGCA
TCATGGTGCGACCGGAACCGAAAGTAAATGCGGCACGTCAGCTGCAGGAAGAGCGGGACCGGGACTATCT
GAGCACCTTCCAGGTCTGCAACTTGCTCCGAATCAGTGGCCGCACCCTGGGACGCCTAAGTGGCACCGTG
TGGGTGGTGCTCGGTCCGCGGCGTCAGAAGATGGAAAACGTGACCAAGCACAACATTGGCCTGCAGCTCA
AGTATCCGCGGCAGAACGAGGAGCGTGCCGGATACTGCTTCCGCACGAACAACCAGTGGTACTACTCCAG
CCTGGCCGTGGATCTGATGCGTAACTATTGCCAGCGTTACCCAGACGTTATCGACTTCTTTGGCGACTCC
AACGATCGCGCCGAGTTCGTATTCGAACAGGACGTGTTCCCCAATGCGGTTGGCCATCGCCGCGTCGAGG
AACTGGCCAACTGGGTGCGCCAGCAGCCGCACATGAAAGTGGAGCGCATCTCTTGCGGCTCCAAGACGGT
CTGCCGCGAGACCATCGAACTGCTGATAGCCGCCGTCGACGACCTGCGCTCACTGCCCGTCAAGCACGTT
AAACTGCAGGTGAAGCCGCACTTGCTCATCAAGCCCAATGTCACACTGCCAGATGTCTACCGATCAAAGC
GCCCGGTGCGTCTCTTCGATCGCGTCGTAATCGTACGCACCATTTACATGGTGCCCGTGGGCACTAAGGG
CACCGTGATTGGCATTCATCCCGTTACGGACCCCAACCCGGTCCGCCTGGAGTGCGTCCATGCTGTCGAC
ACGTTCTGCAAGGTGCTGTTCGACAGCCCCGTTCCGAACTGCAACAACATCCATGGCATCGCCGAAGACC
GAGTTTACAAGGTGCCCGAAATTGCCCTGGTGATCATCAAGACGGATGAGGAAGGAAAGAAGCAGAACGA
CTGCGAACTGCCGGTGAGGGATCCTCAGCCGAACCAGGCACAGGACGAGCCAGTCCGCGCGACCAGCAGT
CGCTATGTGACCGCCGCAGGGTCCACCTCGGTCCCGATCACGATGAAGACCCAAATTAGCGACGAATTCG
TCAAGACGCGTAGCGATCCGATAGCCCGTACGGATTCGTACAAGCCATCGTCGGAGCCAAAACCGGTGCC
GGTGCCGGAGCAGATTACCAACTGGCGGGAACGCGTCAGTACGCCAACAAACAAACCGCAGCCTGCGCCA
AATAATTGGCGCATAAATCGGTCTTCATCACGTCAACAGGGCGGTAGTATTTTTGTTGCTCCGCCCACAA
AAACTCCTGATGCAGCTGCAAGCACTGCTTCCACTGCATTCACCGCAGCCTCGTCCGCAACGCTGACTCC
TCTGGATCAGACCTTGGCGCTCATGTCGGTTTTGGGCGTGGGTGAGGACCAGAGCTCGCCGCCACTCCAG
GAGGCGGTGCAGCAGCAACGTCCGCCACTACTTCAACAGCAAAGAGCTCCGTTTCCCGGACAAATGCCCA
ATCTACCCAAGCCACCGCTCTTCTGGCAGCAAGAGGCGCAGAAGCAGGAGGCGCTGCAGCAGGAGGCGCA
GCAGCAGGAGGCGCAGAAGAAGCAGCAGCAGGCGCATGCGCAAATGGAGCCTGAACGTATCAATAGCCAG
CATTTCTACAGAAGCGGCCAGACAGGAGCGGCGTTGAATCAGCCGCCATTGGGTGCTCCATCAAAAAGGC
AGTGGCATGAGTGGGTGCACCCGCGCATGCAGCACGCCAACGCATTCCACGCTGGCGTCAACAATGGATA
TCAGATGCGTCCCAAAAAGAATATAGCTGCGCAGAGCACCTTTAACAACAACGTGCACATGCACCTCCAG
CAACCATATTACCCGAATCAGCAGCAGCAGCAGCAGCAGCAGCAGCCACTCCAGCTGACGGAGATCAACA
ATGCGCCACCGCGATACTCAACGATCCAAGATTTTGTGCCCATACAGGCGTACCGTCCCAAGAAATTAAA
TCGCGTCCAACCAGCCGGTCGTCAGGACGTCGATGCCACCAAGAATCCTAGTCGTTCGCCTGTGTTGCAG
CAACCGACGAACGAGACTATAGACACAAAGGCCAGTTCTAGTCTTCCGGTACAATCAGCAGGCGAACAGG
TGATTGGACTGATGCAAACGCTTGAAATTAAGCCGGCTGCGTCGCAGTCCGAATCTGATGGGGTCTCAAC
AGGCAGTGCGAACGCGCCCACAGCAACGACATCATCCCAGGCGGTCAACCGAAGGAAGCATCGAGTGCCT
CGCATCGGAGCCAAGTTCGACTTGGAATACATACTGCCCGACTCCCCGCATCCAACTTCTAGAGGGCCCT
TCGAAGGTAAGCCTATCCCTAACCCTCTCCTCGGTCTCGATTCTACGCGTACCGGTCATCATCACCATCA
CCATTGAGTTTAAACCCGCTGATCAGCCTCGACTGTGCCTTCTAAGGCCTGAGCTCGCTGATCAGCCTCG
ATCGAGGATCCAGACATGATAAGATACATTGATGAGTTTGGACAAACCACAACTAGAATGCAGTGAAAAA
AATGCTTTATTTGTGAAATTTGTGATGCTATTGCTTTATTTGTAACCATTATAAGCTGCAATAAACAAGT
TAACAACAACAATTGCATTCATTTTATGTTTCAGGTTCAGGGGGAGGTGTGGGAGGTTTTTTAAAGCAAG
TAAAACCTCTACAAATGTGGTATGGCTGATTATGATCAGTCGACCGATGCCCTTGAGAGCCTTCAACCCA
GTCAGCTCCTTCCGGTGGGCGCGGGGCATGACTATCGTCGCCGCACTTATGACTGTCTTCTTTATCATGC
AACTCGTAGGACAGGTGCCGGCAGCGCTCTGGGTCATTTTCGGCGAGGACCGCTTTCGCTGGAGCGCGAC
GATGATCGGCCTGTCGCTTGCGGTATTCGGAATCTTGCACGCCCTCGCTCAAGCCTTCGTCACTGGTCCC
GCCACCAAACGTTTCGGCGAGAAGCAGGCCATTATCGCCGGCATGGCGGCCGACGCGCTGGGCTACGTCT
TGCTGGCGTTCGCGACGCGAGGCTGGATGGCCTTCCCCATTATGATTCTTCTCGCTTCCGGCGGCATCGG
GATGCCCGCGTTGCAGGCCATGCTGTCCAGGCAGGTAGATGACGACCATCAGGGACAGCTTCAAGGATCG
CTCGCGGCTCTTACCAGCCAGCAAAAGGCCAGGAACCGTAAAAAGGCCGCGTTGCTGGCGTTTTTCCATA
GGCTCCGCCCCCCTGACGAGCATCACAAAAATCGACGCTCAAGTCAGAGGTGGCGAAACCCGACAGGACT
ATAAAGATACCAGGCGTTTCCCCCTGGAAGCTCCCTCGTGCGCTCTCCTGTTCCGACCCTGCCGCTTACC
GGATACCTGTCCGCCTTTCTCCCTTCGGGAAGCGTGGCGCTTTCTCAATGCTCACGCTGTAGGTATCTCA
GTTCGGTGTAGGTCGTTCGCTCCAAGCTGGGCTGTGTGCACGAACCCCCCGTTCAGCCCGACCGCTGCGC
CTTATCCGGTAACTATCGTCTTGAGTCCAACCCGGTAAGACACGACTTATCGCCACTGGCAGCAGCCACT
GGTAACAGGATTAGCAGAGCGAGGTATGTAGGCGGTGCTACAGAGTTCTTGAAGTGGTGGCCTAACTACG
GCTACACTAGAAGGACAGTATTTGGTATCTGCGCTCTGCTGAAGCCAGTTACCTTCGGAAAAAGAGTTGG
TAGCTCTTGATCCGGCAAACAAACCACCGCTGGTAGCGGTGGTTTTTTTGTTTGCAAGCAGCAGATTACG
CGCAGAAAAAAAGGATCTCAAGAAGATCCTTTGATCTTTTCTACGGGGTCTGACGCTCAGTGGAACGAAA
ACTCACGTTAAGGGATTTTGGTCATGAGATTATCAAAAAGGATCTTCACCTAGATCCTTTTAAATTAAAA
ATGAAGTTTTAAATCAATCTAAAGTATATATGAGTAAACTTGGTCTGACAGTTACCAATGCTTAATCAGT
GAGGCACCTATCTCAGCGATCTGTCTATTTCGTTCATCCATAGTTGCCTGACTCCCCGTCGTGTAGATAA
CTACGATACGGGAGGGCTTACCATCTGGCCCCAGTGCTGCAATGATACCGCGAGACCCACGCTCACCGGC
TCCAGATTTATCAGCAATAAACCAGCCAGCCGGAAGGGCCGAGCGCAGAAGTGGTCCTGCAACTTTATCC
GCCTCCATCCAGTCTATTAATTGTTGCCGGGAAGCTAGAGTAAGTAGTTCGCCAGTTAATAGTTTGCGCA
ACGTTGTTGCCATTGCTGCAGGCATCGTGGTGTCACGCTCGTCGTTTGGTATGGCTTCATTCAGCTCCGG
TTCCCAACGATCAAGGCGAGTTACATGATCCCCCATGTTGTGCAAAAAAGCGGTTAGCTCCTTCGGTCCT
CCGATCGTTGTCAGAAGTAAGTTGGCCGCAGTGTTATCACTCATGGTTATGGCAGCACTGCATAATTCTC
TTACTGTCATGCCATCCGTAAGATGCTTTTCTGTGACTGGTGAGTACTCAACCAAGTCATTCTGAGAATA
GTGTATGCGGCGACCGAGTTGCTCTTGCCCGGCGTCAACACGGGATAATACCGCGCCACATAGCAGAACT
TTAAAAGTGCTCATCATTGGAAAACGTTCTTCGGGGCGAAAACTCTCAAGGATCTTACCGCTGTTGAGAT
CCAGTTCGATGTAACCCACTCGTGCACCCAACTGATCTTCAGCATCTTTTACTTTCACCAGCGTTTCTGG
GTGAGCAAAAACAGGAAGGCAAAATGCCGCAAAAAAGGGAATAAGGGCGACACGGAAATGTTGAATACTC
ATACTCTTCCTTTTTCAATATTATTGAAGCATTTATCAGGGTTATTGTCTCATGAGCGGATACATATTTG
AATGTATTTAGAAAAATAAACAAATAGGGGTTCCGCGCACATTTCCCCGAAAAGTGCCACCTGACGTCTA
AGAAACCATTATTATCATGACATTAACCTATAAAAATAGGCGTATCACGAGGCCCTTTCGT
Features (pLannotate 1.2.2; 9 found; start..end, strand, type, name):
     56..2568    +  promoter       Ac5 promoter: Drosophila melanogaster actin 5C promoter
   7016..7033    -  CDS            KA2 (fragment): first 150 residues of the mouse kainate receptor subunit 2 mediates targeting to the neuronal soma (Shemesh et al., 2017)
   7496..7537    +  CDS            V5 tag: epitope tag from simian virus 5
   7637..7771    -  polyA_signal   SV40 poly(A) signal: SV40 polyadenylation signal
   7794..7878    -  CDS            large T antigen (fragment): large T antigen from SV40 (simian virus 40)
   7879..8349    +  CDS            TcR (fragment): tetracycline efflux protein; tet; confers resistance to tetracycline
   8393..8981    -  rep_origin     ori: high-copy-number ColE1/pMB1/pBR322/pUC origin of replication
   9152..10012   -  CDS            AmpR: β-lactamase; bla; confers resistance to ampicillin, carbenicillin, and related antibiotics
  10013..10117   -  promoter       AmpR promoter: bla
