[The description below was written by a language model from this plasmid's Addgene catalogue record and pLannotate feature annotations shown in this document.]
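Description:
pAc5.1A-DmXRN1-dsRNAres-V5His6_N is an insect-cell expression plasmid of about 10.2 kb carrying the Drosophila melanogaster 5'-to-3' exoribonuclease XRN1, the product of the pacman (pcm) gene. The catalogue lists the backbone as unknown, although the name and the annotated parts point to a pAc5.1-type vector. In bacteria it is maintained through a ColE1/pUC-type origin and selected with ampicillin via the β-lactamase gene and its own promoter. The record describes it as low copy, even though the origin is annotated as a high-copy type.

Expression is driven by the Drosophila actin 5C promoter, a strong constitutive promoter commonly used in cultured fly cells such as S2 cells. An SV40 polyadenylation signal lies downstream. The XRN1 open reading frame is not itself annotated in the feature table, but it presumably occupies the large unannotated interval between the promoter and the V5 epitope tag. The name also indicates a His6 tag, which the table does not list. The V5 tag sits downstream of the insert region, so the meaning of the "_N" suffix is unclear from the record.

The "dsRNAres" label indicates a version meant to be resistant to a dsRNA targeting the endogenous transcript, which would suit complementation of RNAi knockdowns. The record itself notes only one silent mutation relative to the reference variant A transcript. The short hits to KA2, SV40 large T antigen and a tetracycline resistance gene are fragments, most likely incidental matches or backbone remnants rather than functional elements. The associated work concerns mRNA deadenylation and decapping.
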