Addgene plasmid #147027: pAc5.1A-DmXRN1-dsRNAres-V5His6_N
Purpose: Insect Expression of DmXRN1-dsRNAres
Depositing lab: Elisa Izaurralde. Depositing organization: Max Planck Institute for Developmental Biology. Publication: CUP promotes deadenylation and inhibits decapping of mRNA targets. Igreja C, Izaurralde E. Genes Dev. 2011 Sep 15;25(18):1955-67. doi: 10.1101/gad.17136311. PubMed 21937713.
Backbone
  Vector backbone: Unknown
  Vector type: Insect Expression
Growth in bacteria
  Bacterial resistance: Ampicillin, 100 μg/mL
  Growth temperature: 37°C
  Growth strain: DH5alpha
  Copy number: Low Copy
Gene/Insert
  Gene/Insert name: DmXRN1-dsRNAres (alt name: pacman)
  Species: D. melanogaster (fly)
  Mutation: one silent mtuation compared to the sequence given by NCBI:NM_078684.3 variant A
  Entrez Gene: pcm (a.k.a. Dmel_CG3291, CG3291, DmXrn1, Dmel\CG3291, Pcm, XRN1, XRN1/pcm, Xrn1, Xrn1p)
  Cloning method: Unknown
Terms and licenses: Academic/Nonprofit Terms; Industry Terms: Not Available to Industry
Depositor comments: Plasmids from this collection were made available to the research community and donated after the lab closed. Please note that the sequence provided by the depositing laboratory may be theoretical/predicted or based on Sanger sequencing results. There may be discrepancies between sequencing results obtained by Addgene and the depositor sequence. If an Addgene verified sequence is not available, please contact before placing your order to request that our lab fully sequence the plasmid.
How to cite: pAc5.1A-DmXRN1-dsRNAres-V5His6_N was a gift from Elisa Izaurralde (Addgene plasmid # 147027 ; http://n2t.net/addgene:147027 ; RRID:Addgene_147027)
